>Addgene plasmid #158176 | p663-UBC-miniTurbo-V5-CDKL1_IDG-K | addgene full sequence | sequence record 314603 | Addgene NGS Result
ATAGAGTTAGGCAGGGATATTCACCATTATCGTTTCAGACCCACCTCCCAACCCCGAGGGGACCCGACAG
GCCCGAAGGAATAGAAGAAGAAGGTGGAGAGAGAGACAGAGACAGATCCATTCGATTAGTGAACGGATCT
CGACGGTATCGGTTAACTTTTAAAAGAAAAGGGGGGATTGGGGGGTACAGTGCAGGGGAAAGAATAGTAG
ACATAATAGCAACAGACATACAAACTAAAGAATTACAAAAACAAATTACAAAATTCAAAATTTTATCGTC
CAGTGTGGTGGAATTCTGCAGATATCACAACTTTGTATAGAAAAGTTGGCCTCCGCGCCGGGTTTTGGCG
CCTCCCGCGGGCGCCCCCCTCCTCACGGCGAGCGCTGCCACGTCAGACGAAGGGCGCAGCGAGCGTCCTG
ATCCTTCCGCCCGGACGCTCAGGACAGCGGCCCGCTGCTCATAAGACTCGGCCTTAGAACCCCAGTATCA
GCAGAAGGACATTTTAGGACGGGACTTGGGTGACTCTAGGGCACTGGTTTTCTTTCCAGAGAGCGGAACA
GGCGAGGAAAAGTAGTCCCTTCTCGGCGATTCTGCGGAGGGATCTCCGTGGGGCGGTGAACGCCGATGAT
TATATAAGGACGCGCCGGGTGTGGCACAGCTAGTTCCGTCGCAGCCGGGATTTGGGTCGCGGTTCTTGTT
TGTGGATCGCTGTGATCGTCACTTGGTGAGTAGCGGGCTGCTGGGCTGGCCGGGGCTTTCGTGGCCGCCG
GGCCGCTCGGTGGGACGGAAGCGTGTGGAGAGACCGCCAAGGGCTGTAGTCTGGGTCCGCGAGCAAGGTT
GCCCTGAACTGGGGGTTGGGGGGAGCGCAGCAAAATGGCGGCTGTTCCCGAGTCTTGAATGGAAGACGCT
TGTGAGGCGGGCTGTGAGGTCGTTGAAACAAGGTGGGGGGCATGGTGGGCGGCAAGAACCCAAGGTCTTG
AGGCCTTCGCTAATGCGGGAAAGCTCTTATTCGGGTGAGATGGGCTGGGGCACCATCTGGGGACCCTGAC
GTGAAGTTTGTCACTGACTGGAGAACTCGGTTTGTCGTCTGTTGCGGGGGCGGCAGTTATGGCGGTGCCG
TTGGGCAGTGCACCCGTACCTTTGGGAGCGCGCGCCCTCGTCGTGTCGTGACGTCACCCGTTCTGTTGGC
TTATAATGCAGGGTGGGGCCACCTGCCGGTAGGTGTGCGGTAGGCTTTTCTCCGTCGCAGGACGCAGGGT
TCGGGCCTAGGGTAGGCTCTCCTGAATCGACAGGCGCCGGACCTCTGGTGAGGGGAGGGATAAGTGAGGC
GTCAGTTTCTTTGGTCGGTTTTATGTACCTATCTTCTTAAGTAGCTGAAGCTCCGGTTTTGAACTATGCG
CTCGGGGTTGGCGAGTGTGTTTTGTGAAGTTTTTTAGGCACCTTTTGAAATGTAATCATTTGGGTCAATA
TGTAATTTTCAGTGTTAGACTAGTAAATTGTCCGCTAAATTCTGGCCGTTTTTGGCTTTTTTGTTAGACG
GCCAACTTTTGTATACAAAGTGGGCCACCATGGGAATCCCGCTGCTGAACGCTAAACAGATTCTGGGACA
GCTGGACGGCGGGAGCGTGGCAGTCCTGCCTGTGGTCGACTCCACCAATCAGTACCTGCTGGATCGAATC
GGCGAGCTGAAGAGTGGGGATGCTTGCATTGCAGAATATCAGCAGGCAGGGAGAGGAAGCAGAGGGAGGA
AATGGTTCTCTCCTTTTGGAGCTAACCTGTACCTGAGTATGTTTTGGCGCCTGAAGCGGGGACCAGCAGC
AATCGGCCTGGGCCCGGTCATCGGAATTGTCATGGCAGAAGCGCTGCGAAAGCTGGGAGCAGACAAGGTG
CGAGTCAAATGGCCCAATGACCTGTATCTGCAGGATAGAAAGCTGGCAGGCATCCTGGTGGAGCTGGCCG
GAATAACAGGCGATGCTGCACAGATCGTCATTGGCGCCGGGATTAACGTGGCTATGAGGCGCGTGGAGGA
AAGCGTGGTCAATCAGGGCTGGATCACACTGCAGGAAGCAGGGATTAACCTGGACAGGAATACTCTGGCC
GCTATGCTGATCCGAGAGCTGCGGGCAGCCCTGGAACTGTTCGAGCAGGAAGGCCTGGCTCCATATCTGT
CACGGTGGGAGAAGCTGGATAACTTCATCAATAGACCCGTGAAGCTGATCATTGGGGACAAAGAGATTTT
CGGGATTAGCCGGGGGATTGATAAACAGGGAGCCCTGCTGCTGGAACAGGACGGAGTTATCAAACCCTGG
ATGGGCGGAGAAATCAGTCTGCGGTCTGCCGAAAAGGCTAGCGGCAAGCCCATCCCCAACCCCCTGCTGG
GCCTGGACAGCACCACAACTTTGTACAAAAAAGCAGGCTCCACCATGATGGAGAAGTATGAAAAAATTGG
GAAAATTGGAGAAGGATCCTATGGAGTTGTTTTCAAATGTAGAAACAGGGACACGGGTCAGATTGTGGCC
ATCAAGAAGTTTCTGGAATCAGAAGATGACCCTGTCATAAAGAAAATTGCCCTTCGGGAAATCCGAATGC
TCAAGCAACTCAAGCATCCCAACCTTGTTAACCTCCTGGAAGTCTTCAGGAGGAAACGGAGGCTTCACCT
GGTGTTTGAATATTGTGACCACACAGTTCTCCATGAGTTGGACAGATACCAAAGAGGGGTACCAGAACAT
CTCGTGAAGAGCATAACTTGGCAGACACTGCAAGCTGTAAATTTTTGCCATAAACACAATTGCATACATA
GAGACGTGAAGCCAGAAAATATCCTCATCACGAAACATTCCGTGATTAAGCTTTGTGACTTTGGATTTGC
TCGGCTTTTGACTGGACCGAGTGACTACTATACAGACTACGTGGCTACCAGGTGGTACCGCTCCCCTGAG
CTGCTGGTGGGGGACACGCAGTACGGCCCCCCGGTGGATGTTTGGGCAATTGGCTGTGTCTTTGCTGAGC
TGCTGTCAGGAGTGCCTCTGTGGCCAGGAAAATCGGATGTGGATCAGCTGTATCTGATTAGGAAGACCTT
GGGGGATCTCATTCCTAGGCACCAGCAAGTGTTTAGCACGAATCAGTACTTCAGTGGAGTGAAAATTCCA
GACCCTGAAGATATGGAACCACTTGAATTAAAATTCCCAAACATCTCTTATCCTGCCCTGGGGCTCCTAA
AGGGCTGTCTCCACATGGACCCTACTCAAAGGCTGACATGTGAACAGCTGTTGCATCACCCATATTTTGA
AAACATCAGAGAAATAGAGGATTTGGCAAAAGAACACAACAAACCAACAAGGAAGACCCTAAGAAAGAGC
CGAAAGCACCACTGCTTTACAGAAACATCCAAGTTGCAGTACCTACCCCAGCTAACTGGCAGCAGCATCC
TTCCAGCTTTGGATAATAAGAAGTACTACTGTGATACCAAGAAACTTAACTACCGTTTTCCAAACATTTA
GGACCCAGCTTTCTTGTACAAAGTTGTGATATCCAGCACAGTGGCGGCCGCTCGACAATCAACCTCTGGA
TTACAAAATTTGTGAAAGATTGACTGGTATTCTTAACTATGTTGCTCCTTTTACGCTATGTGGATACGCT
GCTTTAATGCCTTTGTATCATGCTATTGCTTCCCGTATGGCTTTCATTTTCTCCTCCTTGTATAAATCCT
GGTTGCTGTCTCTTTATGAGGAGTTGTGGCCCGTTGTCAGGCAACGTGGCGTGGTGTGCACTGTGTTTGC
TGACGCAACCCCCACTGGTTGGGGCATTGCCACCACCTGTCAGCTCCTTTCCGGGACTTTCGCTTTCCCC
CTCCCTATTGCCACGGCGGAACTCATCGCCGCCTGCCTTGCCCGCTGCTGGACAGGGGCTCGGCTGTTGG
GCACTGACAATTCCGTGGTGTTGTCGGGGAAGCTGACGTCCTTTCCATGGCTGCTCGCCTGTGTTGCCAC
CTGGATTCTGCGCGGGACGTCCTTCTGCTACGTCCCTTCGGCCCTCAATCCAGCGGACCTTCCTTCCCGC
GGCCTGCTGCCGGCTCTGCGGCCTCTTCCGCGTCTTCGCCTTCGCCCTCAGACGAGTCGGATCTCCCTTT
GGGCCGCCTCCCCGCCTGGAATTCTACCGGGTAGGGGAGGCGCTTTTCCCAAGGCAGTCTGGAGCATGCG
CTTTAGCAGCCCCGCTGGGCACTTGGCGCTACACAAGTGGCCTCTGGCCTCGCACACATTCCACATCCAC
CGGTAGGCGCCAACCGGCTCCGTTCTTTGGTGGCCCCTTCGCGCCACCTTCTACTCCTCCCCTAGTCAGG
AAGTTCCCCCCCGCCCCGCAGCTCGCGTCGTGCAGGACGTGACAAATGGAAGTAGCACGTCTCACTAGTC
TCGTGCAGATGGACAGCACCGCTGAGCAATGGAAGCGGGTAGGCCTTTGGGGCAGCGGCCAATAGCAGCT
TTGCTCCTTCGCTTTCTGGGCTCAGAGGCTGGGAAGGGGTGGGTCCGGGGGCGGGCTCAGGGGCGGGCTC
AGGGGCGGGGCGGGCGCCCGAAGGTCCTCCGGAGGCCCGGCATTCTGCACGCTTCAAAAGCGCACGTCTG
CCGCGCTGTTCTCCTCTTCCTCATCTCCGGGCCTTTCGACCTGCAGCCCAAGCTTACCATGACCGAGTAC
AAGCCCACGGTGCGCCTCGCCACCCGCGACGACGTCCCCAGGGCCGTACGCACCCTCGCCGCCGCGTTCG
CCGACTACCCCGCCACGCGCCACACCGTCGATCCGGACCGCCACATCGAGCGGGTCACCGAGCTGCAAGA
ACTCTTCCTCACGCGCGTCGGGCTCGACATCGGCAAGGTGTGGGTCGCGGACGACGGCGCCGCGGTGGCG
GTCTGGACCACGCCGGAGAGCGTCGAAGCGGGGGCGGTGTTCGCCGAGATCGGCCCGCGCATGGCCGAGT
TGAGCGGTTCCCGGCTGGCCGCGCAGCAACAGATGGAAGGCCTCCTGGCGCCGCACCGGCCCAAGGAGCC
CGCGTGGTTCCTGGCCACCGTCGGCGTCTCGCCCGACCACCAGGGCAAGGGTCTGGGCAGCGCCGTCGTG
CTCCCCGGAGTGGAGGCGGCCGAGCGCGCCGGGGTGCCCGCCTTCCTGGAGACCTCCGCGCCCCGCAACC
TCCCCTTCTACGAGCGGCTCGGCTTCACCGTCACCGCCGACGTCGAGGTGCCCGAAGGACCGCGCACCTG
GTGCATGACCCGCAAGCCCGGTGCCTGACGCCCGCCCCACGACCCGCAGCGCCCGACCGAAAGGAGCGCA
CGACCCCATGCATCTCGAGGGCCCGGTACCTTTAAGACCAATGACTTACAAGGCAGCTGTAGATCTTAGC
CACTTTTTAAAAGAAAAGGGGGGACTGGAAGGGCTAGCTCACTCCCAACGAAGACAAGATCTGCTTTTTG
CTTGTACTGGGTCTCTCTGGTTAGACCAGATCTGAGCCTGGGAGCTCTCTGGCTAACTAGGGAACCCACT
GCTTAAGCCTCAATAAAGCTTGCCTTGAGTGCTTCAAGTAGTGTGTGCCCGTCTGTTGTGTGACTCTGGT
AACTAGAGATCCCTCAGACCCTTTTAGTCAGTGTGGAAAATCTCTAGCAGTAGTAGTTCATGTCATCTTA
TTATTCAGTATTTATAACTTGCAAAGAAATGAATATCAGAGAGTGAGAGGAACTTGTTTATTGCAGCTTA
TAATGGTTACAAATAAAGCAATAGCATCACAAATTTCACAAATAAAGCATTTTTTTCACTGCATTCTAGT
TGTGGTTTGTCCAAACTCATCAATGTATCTTATCATGTCTGGCTCTAGCTATCCCGCCCCTAACTCCGCC
CATCCCGCCCCTAACTCCGCCCAGTTCCGCCCATTCTCCGCCCCATGGCTGACTAATTTTTTTTATTTAT
GCAGAGGCCGAGGCCGCCTCGGCCTCTGAGCTATTCCAGAAGTAGTGAGGAGGCTTTTTTGGAGGCCTAG
GGACGTACCCAATTCGCCCTATAGTGAGTCGTATTACGCGCGCTCACTGGCCGTCGTTTTACAACGTCGT
GACTGGGAAAACCCTGGCGTTACCCAACTTAATCGCCTTGCAGCACATCCCCCTTTCGCCAGCTGGCGTA
ATAGCGAAGAGGCCCGCACCGATCGCCCTTCCCAACAGTTGCGCAGCCTGAATGGCGAATGGG
[124 nt withheld, positions 6224-6347]
C
[91 nt withheld, positions 6349-6439]
A
[49 nt withheld, positions 6441-6489]
CCTTTGACGTTGGAGTCCACGTTCTTT
[37 nt withheld, positions 6517-6553]
ACCCTATCTCGGTCTATTCTTTTGATTTATAAGGGATTTTGCCGATTTCGGCCTATTGGTTAAAAAATGA
GCTGATTTAACAAAAATTTAACGCGAATTTTAACAAAATATTAACGCTTACAATTTAGGTGGCACTTTTC
GGGGAAATGTGCGCGGAACCCCTATTTGTTTATTTTTCTAAATACATTCAAATATGTATCCGCTCATGAG
ACAATAACCCTGATAAATGCTTCAATAATATTGAAAAAGGAAGAGTATGAGTATTCAACATTTCCGTGTC
GCCCTTATTCCCTTTTTTGCGGCATTTTGCCTTCCTGTTTTTGCTCACCCAGAAACGCTGGTGAAAGTAA
AAGATGCTGAAGATCAGTTGGGTGCACGAGTGGGTTACATCGAACTGGATCTCAACAGCGGTAAGATCCT
TGAGAGTTTTCGCCCCGAAGAACGTTTTCCAATGATGAGCACTTTTAAAGTTCTGCTATGTGGCGCGGTA
TTATCCCGTATTGACGCCGGGCAAGAGCAACTCGGTCGCCGCATACACTATTCTCAGAATGACTTGGTTG
AGTACTCACCAGTCACAGAAAAGCATCTTACGGATGGCATGACAGTAAGAGAATTATGCAGTGCTGCCAT
AACCATGAGTGATAACACTGCGGCCAACTTACTTCTGACAACGATCGGAGGACCGAAGGAGCTAACCGCT
TTTTTGCACAACATGGGGGATCATGTAACTCGCCTTGATCGTTGGGAACCGGAGCTGAATGAAGCCATAC
CAAACGACGAGCGTGACACCACGATGCCTGTAGCAATGGCAACAACGTTGCGCAAACTATTAACTGGCGA
ACTACTTACTCTAGCTTCCCGGCAACAATTAATAGACTGGATGGAGGCGGATAAAGTTGCAGGACCACTT
CTGCGCTCGGCCCTTCCGGCTGGCTGGTTTATTGCTGATAAATCTGGAGCCGGTGAGCGTGGGTCTCGCG
GTATCATTGCAGCACTGGGGCCAGATGGTAAGCCCTCCCGTATCGTAGTTATCTACACGACGGGGAGTCA
GGCAACTATGGATGAACGAAATAGACAGATCGCTGAGATAGGTGCCTCACTGATTAAGCATTGGTAACTG
TCAGACCAAGTTTACTCATATATACTTTAGATTGATTTAAAACTTCATTTTTAATTTAAAAGGATCTAGG
TGAAGATCCTTTTTGATAATCTCATGACCAAAATCCCTTAACGTGAGTTTTCGTTCCACTGAGCGTCAGA
CCCCGTAGAAAAGATCAAAGGATCTTCTTGAGATCCTTTTTTTCTGCGCGTAATCTGCTGCTTGCAAACA
AAAAAACCACCGCTACCAGCGGTGGTTTGTTTGCCGGATCAAGAGCTACCAACTCTTTTTCCGAAGGTAA
CTGGCTTCAGCAGAGCGCAGATACCAAATACTGTTCTTCTAGTGTAGCCGTAGTTAGGCCACCACTTCAA
GAACTCTGTAGCACCGCCTACATACCTCGCTCTGCTAATCCTGTTACCAGTGGCTGCTGCCAGTGGCGAT
AAGTCGTGTCTTACCGGGTTGGACTCAAGACGATAGTTACCGGATAAGGCGCAGCGGTCGGGCTGAACGG
GGGGTTCGTGCACACAGCCCAGCTTGGAGCGAACGACCTACACCGAACTGAGATACCTACAGCGTGAGCT
ATGAGAAAGCGCCACGCTTCCCGAAGGGAGAAAGGCGGACAGGTATCCGGTAAGCGGCAGGGTCGGAACA
GGAGAGCGCACGAGGGAGCTTCCAGGGGGAAACGCCTGGTATCTTTATAGTCCTGTCGGGTTTCGCCACC
TCTGACTTGAGCGTCGATTTTTGTGATGCTCGTCAGGGGGGCGGAGCCTATGGAAAAACGCCAGCAACGC
GGCCTTTTTACGGTTCCTGGCCTTTTGCTGGCCTTTTGCTCACATGTTCTTTCCTGCGTTATCCCCTGAT
TCTGTGGATAACCGTATTACCGCCTTTGAGTGAGCTGATACCGCTCGCCGCAGCCGAACGACCGAGCGCA
GCGAGTCAGTGAGCGAGGAAGCGGAAGAGCGCCCAATACGCAAACCGCCTCTCCCCGCGCGTTGGCCGAT
TCATTAATGCAGCTGGCACGACAGGTTTCCCGACTGGAAAGCGGGCAGTGAGCGCAACGCAATTAATGTG
AGTTAGCTCACTCATTAGGCACCCCAGGCTTTACACTTTATGCTTCCGGCTCGTATGTTGTGTGGAATTG
TGAGCGGATAACAATTTCACACAGGAAACAGCTATGACCATGATTACGCCAAGCGCGCAATTAACCCTCA
CTAAAGGGAACAAAAGCTGGAGCTGCAAGCTTAATGTAGTCTTATGCAATACTCTTGTAGTCTTGCAACA
TGGTAACGATGAGTTAGCAACATGCCTTACAAGGAGAGAAAAAGCACCGTGCATGCCGATTGGTGGAAGT
AAGGTGGTACGATCGTGCCTTATTAGGAAGGCAACAGACGGGTCTGACATGGATTGGACGAACCACTGAA
TTGCCGCATTGCAGAGATATTGTATTTAAGTGCCTAGCTCGATACATAAACGGGTCTCTCTGGTTAGACC
AGATCTGAGCCTGGGAGCTCTCTGGCTAACTAGGGAACCCACTGCTTAAGCCTCAATAAAGCTTGCCTTG
AGTGCTTCAAGTAGTGTGTGCCCGTCTGTTGTGTGACTCTGGTAACTAGAGATCCCTCAGACCCTTTTAG
TCAGTGTGGAAAATCTCTAGCAGTGGCGCCCGAACAGGGACTTGAAAGCGAAAGGGAAACCAGAGGAGCT
CTCTCGACGCAGGACTCGGCTTGCTGAAGCGCGCACGGCAAGAGGCGAGGGGCGGCGACTGGTGAGTACG
CCAAAAATTTTGACTAGCGGAGGCTAGAAGGAGAGAGATGGGTGCGAGAGCGTCAGTATTAAGCGGGGGA
GAATTAGATCGCGATGGGAAAAAATTCGGTTAAGGCCAGGGGGAAAGAAAAAATATAAATTAAAACATAT
AGTATGGGCAAGCAGGGAGCTAGAACGATTCGCAGTTAATCCTGGCCTGTTAGAAACATCAGAAGGCTGT
AGACAAATACTGGGACAGCTACAACCATCCCTTCAGACAGGATCAGAAGAACTTAGATCATTATATAATA
CAGTAGCAACCCTCTATTGTGTGCATCAAAGGATAGAGATAAAAGACACCAAGGAAGCTTTAGACAAGAT
AGAGGAAGAGCAAAACAAAAGTAAGACCACCGCACAGCAAGCGGCCGCTGATCTTCAGACCTGGAGGAGG
AGATATGAGGGACAATTGGAGAAGTGAATTATATAAATATAAAGTAGTAAAAATTGAACCATTAGGAGTA
GCACCCACCAAGGCAAAGAGAAGAGTGGTGCAGAGAGAAAAAAGAGCAGTGGGAATAGGAGCTTTGTTCC
TTGGGTTCTTGGGAGCAGCAGGAAGCACTATGGGCGCAGCGTCAATGACGCTGACGGTACAGGCCAGACA
ATTATTGTCTGGTATAGTGCAGCAGCAGAACAATTTGCTGAGGGCTATTGAGGCGCAACAGCATCTGTTG
CAACTCACAGTCTGGGGCATCAAGCAGCTCCAGGCAAGAATCCTGGCTGTGGAAAGATACCTAAAGGATC
AACAGCTCCTGGGGATTTGGGGTTGCTCTGGAAAACTCATTTGCACCACTGCTGTGCCTTGGAATGCTAG
TTGGAGTAATAAATCTCTGGAACAGATTTGGAATCACACGACCTGGATGGAGTGGGACAGAGAAATTAAC
AATTACACAAGCTTAATACACTCCTTAATTGAAGAATCGCAAAACCAGCAAGAAAAGAATGAACAAGAAT
TATTGGAATTAGATAAATGGGCAAGTTTGTGGAATTGGTTTAACATAACAAATTGGCTGTGGTATATAAA
ATTATTCATAATGATAGTAGGAGGCTTGGTAGGTTTAAGAATAGTTTTTGCTGTACTTTCTATAGTGA
Features (pLannotate 1.2.2; 32 found; start..end, strand, type, name):
     39..139     +  CDS            Rev (fragment): human immunodeficiency virus 1 (HIV-1) Rev protein; rev; enhances nuclear export of unspliced and incompletely spliced viral mRNAs
    158..274     +  misc_feature   cPPT/CTS: central polypurine tract and central termination sequence of HIV-1
    308..328     +  protein_bind   attB4: mutant version of attB; core recombination site for the Gateway® BP reaction BP Clonase™
    328..1539    +  promoter       UbC promoter: human ubiquitin C promoter
   1543..1561    -  protein_bind   attB5 (fragment): mutant version of attB; core recombination site for the Gateway® BP reaction BP Clonase™
   1576..2346    +  CDS            miniTurbo: N-terminally truncated mutant of the E. coli biotin ligase BioID engineered for improved catalytic efficiency (Branon et al., 2018)
   2395..2419    +  protein_bind   attB1: mutant version of attB; recombination site for the Gateway® BP reaction BP Clonase™
   2425..3498    +  CDS            CDKL1: CDKL1_HUMAN - Experimental evidence at protein level: Swiss-Prot protein existence level 1. From Homo sapiens (Human).
   3503..3524    -  protein_bind   attB2 (fragment): mutant version of attB; recombination site for the Gateway® BP reaction BP Clonase™
   3557..4145    +  misc_feature   WPRE: woodchuck hepatitis virus posttranscriptional regulatory element
   4159..4658    +  promoter       PGK promoter: mouse phosphoglycerate kinase 1 promoter
   4679..5278    +  CDS            PuroR: puromycin N-acetyltransferase; pac from Streptomyces alboniger; confers resistance to puromycin
   5346..5483    +  CDS            nef (fragment): NEF_HV1LA - Experimental evidence at protein level: Swiss-Prot protein existence level 1. Extracellular Nef protein targets CD4(+) T-lymphocytes for apoptosis by interacting with CXCR4 surface receptors. From Human immunodeficiency virus type 1 group M subtype B (isolate Lai) (HIV-1).
   5469..5649    +  LTR            5' LTR (truncated): truncated 5' long terminal repeat (LTR) from HIV-1
   5721..5842    +  polyA_signal   SV40 poly(A) signal: SV40 polyadenylation signal
   5882..6017    +  rep_origin     SV40 ori: SV40 origin of replication
   6038..6056    -  promoter       T7 promoter: promoter for bacteriophage T7 RNA polymerase
   6064..6219    +  CDS            lacZα (fragment): LacZα fragment of β-galactosidase; lacZ fragment
   6224..6652    +  rep_origin     f1 ori (sequence partly withheld): f1 bacteriophage origin of replication; arrow indicates direction of (+) strand synthesis
   6705..6809    +  promoter       AmpR promoter: bla
   6810..7670    +  CDS            AmpR: β-lactamase; bla; confers resistance to ampicillin, carbenicillin, and related antibiotics
   7841..8429    +  rep_origin     ori: high-copy-number ColE1/pMB1/pBR322/pUC origin of replication
   8612..8704    +  CDS            lacI (fragment): lac repressor; lacI; The lac repressor binds to the lac operator to inhibit transcription in E. coli. This inhibition can be relieved by adding lactose or isopropyl-β-D-thiogalactopyranoside (IPTG).
   8717..8738    +  protein_bind   CAP binding site: CAP binding activates transcription in the presence of cAMP. E. coli catabolite activator protein
   8753..8783    +  promoter       lac promoter: promoter for the E. coli lac operon
   8791..8807    +  protein_bind   lac operator: The lac repressor binds to the lac operator to inhibit transcription in E. coli. This inhibition can be relieved by adding lactose or isopropyl-β-D-thiogalactopyranoside (IPTG). lac repressor encoded by lacI
   8852..8870    +  promoter       T3 promoter: promoter for bacteriophage T3 RNA polymerase
   8898..9124    +  promoter       RSV promoter: Rous sarcoma virus enhancer/promoter
   9125..9305    +  LTR            5' LTR (truncated): truncated 5' long terminal repeat (LTR) from HIV-1
   9352..9477    +  misc_feature   HIV-1 Ψ: packaging signal of human immunodeficiency virus type 1
   9461..9824    +  CDS            HIV-1 gag (fragment): gag protein from human immunodeficiency virus 1; gag
   9970..10203   +  misc_feature   RRE: The Rev response element (RRE) of HIV-1 allows for Rev-dependent mRNA export from the nucleus to the cytoplasm.
