[The description below was written by a language model from this plasmid's Addgene catalogue record and pLannotate feature annotations shown in this document.]
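Description:
p663-UBC-miniTurbo-V5-CDKL1_IDG-K is a lentiviral mammalian expression plasmid built on the pDest663 backbone by multisite Gateway recombination; the sequenced record is about 10.5 kb. It is propagated in E. coli through a ColE1/pUC-type origin with ampicillin resistance, although the catalogue lists it as low copy and names a recombination-deficient strain, as is common for LTR-containing vectors. An f1 origin, an SV40 origin and leftover lac, T7 and T3 cloning-vector elements are also annotated. The viral framework has a chimeric RSV promoter fused to a truncated HIV-1 5' LTR. This is followed by the Ψ packaging signal with a gag fragment, the RRE for Rev-dependent RNA export, and the cPPT/CTS. A second truncated LTR and an SV40 poly(A) signal lie downstream. This layout is typical of third-generation transfer vectors, which need packaging functions supplied in trans.

Between the cPPT and the downstream LTR, a human ubiquitin C promoter (flanked by attB4 and attB5 scars) drives an open reading frame that begins with miniTurbo, a truncated, engineered E. coli biotin ligase with high catalytic efficiency. The miniTurbo sequence is joined across an attB1 site to human CDKL1, a cyclin-dependent kinase-like protein, and the fusion ends at attB2. The catalogue describes a V5 epitope between miniTurbo and the kinase, but the feature table does not annotate it separately. A WPRE follows to enhance transcript expression. A separate mouse PGK promoter then drives puromycin N-acetyltransferase for selecting transduced cells.

The plasmid was made within the Illuminating the Druggable Genome program's effort on understudied kinases. It is intended for stable expression of the tagged kinase so that nearby proteins are biotinylated and identified by proteomics, generating protein-proximity networks.
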