Addgene plasmid #158176: p663-UBC-miniTurbo-V5-CDKL1_IDG-K
Purpose: Gateway destination clone of CDKL1 (human) tagged with N-terminal miniTurbo-V5 for generating protein-proximity networks using proximity-dependent biotinylation proteomics
Depositing lab: Ben Major. Depositing organization: Washington University in Saint Louis.
Backbone
  Vector backbone: pDest663
  Backbone manufacturer: PEL
  Backbone size w/o insert (bp): 9019
  Vector type: Mammalian Expression, Lentiviral ; Gateway Destination
  Selectable markers: Puromycin
Growth in bacteria
  Bacterial resistance: Ampicillin, 100 μg/mL
  Growth temperature: 30°C
  Growth strain: NEB Stable
  Copy number: Low Copy
Gene/Insert
  Gene/Insert name: miniTurbo-V5-CDKL1 (alt name: CDKL1)
  Species: H. sapiens (human)
  Entrez Gene: CDKL1 (a.k.a. KKIALRE, P42)
  Promoter: Ubiquitin
  Tag / fusion protein: miniTurbo-V5 (N terminal on insert)
  Cloning method: Gateway Cloning
  Sequencing primers: 5′ GCCCGAAGGAATAGAAGAAGAA; 3′ CATAGCGTAAAAGGAGCAACA
Terms and licenses: Academic/Nonprofit Terms; Industry Terms: Not Available to Industry
Depositor comments: These plasmids were generated as part of the Illuminating the Druggable Genome (IDG) program sponsored by the NIH Common Fund. The goal of this program is to identify, gather, and distribute information and resources for proteins that currently are not well-studied yet belong to commonly drug-targeted protein families: protein kinases, non-olfactory G-protein coupled receptors (GPCRs), and ion channels. The IDG program is designed to develop fundamental research tools for understudied proteins, elucidate their function, and disseminate the IDG-related resources and data to the greater scientific community. These lentiviral gateway destination plasmids were generated, as part of the Kinase-Data and Resource Generating Center (DRGC), using the single fragment or multisite gateway cloning technology. They were used for generating proteomics-based protein-interaction and protein-proximity networks that can be accessed through the kinase-DRGC website https://darkkinome.org/. Each plasmid has either an N- or C-terminal fusion protein (Flag/ V5/V5-miniTurbo/V5-TurboID/miniTurbo-V5/TurboID-V5) tagged understudied kinase driven under either a CMV or Ubiquitin (UBC) promoter. All inserts in the pENTR plasmids used to generate the deposited destination plasmids were end-sequenced and insert size validated prior to multi-site gateway cloning. The combined insert size of the single fragment or three fragment destination plasmids were confirmed by restriction digestion (BsrGI, and EcoRV for pDest667; BsrGI, EcoRV, and BstZ17I for pDest663; and BsrGI for pHAGE) and all plasmids were partially sequenced to ensure in-frame ORFs and fusion tags.
How to cite: p663-UBC-miniTurbo-V5-CDKL1_IDG-K was a gift from Ben Major (Addgene plasmid # 158176 ; http://n2t.net/addgene:158176 ; RRID:Addgene_158176)
